>Addgene plasmid #166607 | pAAV-TRE-DIO-proCaspase-3-TEVp | addgene full sequence | sequence record 333908 | Addgene NGS Result
CTATCACTGATAGGGAGTGGTAAACTCGACTTTCACTTTTCTCTATCACTGATAGGGAGTGGTAAACTCG
ACTTTCACTTTTCTCTATCACTGATAGGGAGTGGTAAACTCGACTTTCACTTTTCTCTATCACTGATAGG
GAGTGGTAAACTCGACTTTCACTTTTCTCTATCACTGATAGGGAGTGGTAAACTCGACTTTCACTTTTCT
CTATCACTGATAGGGAGTGGTAAACTCGACCTATATAAGCAGAGCTCGTTTAGTGAACCGTCAGATCGCC
TGGAGACGCCATCCACGCTGTTTTGACCTCCATAGAAGACACCGGGACCGATCCAGCCTCCGCGGCCCCG
AATTCCTGCAGAATTGTTTCGCGTGCGGCCGCAGGAACCCCTAGTGATGGAGTTGGCCACTCCCTCTCTG
CGCGCTCGCTCGCTCACTGAGGCCGGGCGACCAAAGGTCGCCCGACGCCCGGGCTTTGCCCGGGCGGCCT
CAGTGAGCGAGCGAGCGCGCAGCTGCCTGCAGGGGCGCCTGATGCGGTATTTTCTCCTTACGCATCTGTG
CGGTATTTCACACCGCATA
[95 nt withheld, positions 580-674]
T
[46 nt withheld, positions 676-721]
C
[141 nt withheld, positions 723-863]
CCTTTGACGTTGGAGTCCACGTTCTTT
[37 nt withheld, positions 891-927]
ACTCTATCTCGGGCTATTCTTTTGATTTATAAGGGATTTTGCCGATTTCGGTCTATTGGTTAAAAAATGA
GCTGATTTAACAAAAATTTAACGCGAATTTTAACAAAATATTAACGTTTACAATTTTATGGTGCACTCTC
AGTACAATCTGCTCTGATGCCGCATAGTTAAGCCAGCCCCGACACCCGCCAACACCCGCTGACGCGCCCT
GACGGGCTTGTCTGCTCCCGGCATCCGCTTACAGACAAGCTGTGACCGTCTCCGGGAGCTGCATGTGTCA
GAGGTTTTCACCGTCATCACCGAAACGCGCGAGACGAAAGGGCCTCGTGATACGCCTATTTTTATAGGTT
AATGTCATGATAATAATGGTTTCTTAGACGTCAGGTGGCACTTTTCGGGGAAATGTGCGCGGAACCCCTA
TTTGTTTATTTTTCTAAATACATTCAAATATGTATCCGCTCATGAGACAATAACCCTGATAAATGCTTCA
ATAATATTGAAAAAGGAAGAGTATGAGTATTCAACATTTCCGTGTCGCCCTTATTCCCTTTTTTGCGGCA
TTTTGCCTTCCTGTTTTTGCTCACCCAGAAACGCTGGTGAAAGTAAAAGATGCTGAAGATCAGTTGGGTG
CACGAGTGGGTTACATCGAACTGGATCTCAACAGCGGTAAGATCCTTGAGAGTTTTCGCCCCGAAGAACG
TTTTCCAATGATGAGCACTTTTAAAGTTCTGCTATGTGGCGCGGTATTATCCCGTATTGACGCCGGGCAA
GAGCAACTCGGTCGCCGCATACACTATTCTCAGAATGACTTGGTTGAGTACTCACCAGTCACAGAAAAGC
ATCTTACGGATGGCATGACAGTAAGAGAATTATGCAGTGCTGCCATAACCATGAGTGATAACACTGCGGC
CAACTTACTTCTGACAACGATCGGAGGACCGAAGGAGCTAACCGCTTTTTTGCACAACATGGGGGATCAT
GTAACTCGCCTTGATCGTTGGGAACCGGAGCTGAATGAAGCCATACCAAACGACGAGCGTGACACCACGA
TGCCTGTAGCAATGGCAACAACGTTGCGCAAACTATTAACTGGCGAACTACTTACTCTAGCTTCCCGGCA
ACAATTAATAGACTGGATGGAGGCGGATAAAGTTGCAGGACCACTTCTGCGCTCGGCCCTTCCGGCTGGC
TGGTTTATTGCTGATAAATCTGGAGCCGGTGAGCGTGGGTCTCGCGGTATCATTGCAGCACTGGGGCCAG
ATGGTAAGCCCTCCCGTATCGTAGTTATCTACACGACGGGGAGTCAGGCAACTATGGATGAACGAAATAG
ACAGATCGCTGAGATAGGTGCCTCACTGATTAAGCATTGGTAACTGTCAGACCAAGTTTACTCATATATA
CTTTAGATTGATTTAAAACTTCATTTTTAATTTAAAAGGATCTAGGTGAAGATCCTTTTTGATAATCTCA
TGACCAAAATCCCTTAACGTGAGTTTTCGTTCCACTGAGCGTCAGACCCCGTAGAAAAGATCAAAGGATC
TTCTTGAGATCCTTTTTTTCTGCGCGTAATCTGCTGCTTGCAAACAAAAAAACCACCGCTACCAGCGGTG
GTTTGTTTGCCGGATCAAGAGCTACCAACTCTTTTTCCGAAGGTAACTGGCTTCAGCAGAGCGCAGATAC
CAAATACTGTTCTTCTAGTGTAGCCGTAGTTAGGCCACCACTTCAAGAACTCTGTAGCACCGCCTACATA
CCTCGCTCTGCTAATCCTGTTACCAGTGGCTGCTGCCAGTGGCGATAAGTCGTGTCTTACCGGGTTGGAC
TCAAGACGATAGTTACCGGATAAGGCGCAGCGGTCGGGCTGAACGGGGGGTTCGTGCACACAGCCCAGCT
TGGAGCGAACGACCTACACCGAACTGAGATACCTACAGCGTGAGCTATGAGAAAGCGCCACGCTTCCCGA
AGGGAGAAAGGCGGACAGGTATCCGGTAAGCGGCAGGGTCGGAACAGGAGAGCGCACGAGGGAGCTTCCA
GGGGGAAACGCCTGGTATCTTTATAGTCCTGTCGGGTTTCGCCACCTCTGACTTGAGCGTCGATTTTTGT
GATGCTCGTCAGGGGGGCGGAGCCTATGGAAAAACGCCAGCAACGCGGCCTTTTTACGGTTCCTGGCCTT
TTGCTGGCCTTTTGCTCACATGTCCTGCAGGCAGCTGCGCGCTCGCTCGCTCACTGAGGCCGCCCGGGCG
TCGGGCGACCTTTGGTCGCCCGGCCTCAGTGAGCGAGCGAGCGCGCAGAGAGGGAGTGGCCAACTCCATC
ACTAGGGGTTCCTGCGGCCGCTCGGTCCGCACGTGTCCCCAGCATGCCTGCTATTGTCTTCCCAATCCTC
CCCCTTGCTGTCCTGCCCCACCCCACCCCCCAGAATAGAATGACACCTACTCAGACAATGCGATGCAATT
TCCTCATTTTATTAGGAAAGGACAGTGGGAGTGGCACCTTCCAGGGTCAAGGAAGGCACGGGGGAGGGGC
AAACAACAGATGGCTGGCAACTAGAAGGCACAGTCGAGGCAGATCGATCTCTCGAGCAGCGCTCGGTATC
GATGCGGGGAGGCGGCCCAAAGGGAGATCCGACTCGTCTGAGGGCGAAGGCGAAGACGCGGAAGAGGCCG
CAGAGCCGGCAGCAGGCCGCGGGAAGGAAGGTCCGCTGGATTGAGGGCCGAAGGGACGTAGCAGAAGGAC
GTCCCGCGCAGAATCCAGGTGGCAACATAGGCGAGCAGCCAAGGAAAGGACGATGATTTCCCCGACAACA
CCACGGAATTGTCAGTGCCCAACAGCCGAGCCCCTGTCCAGCAGCGGGCAAGGCAGGCGGCGATGAGTTC
CGCCGTGGCAATAGGGAGGGGGAAAGCGAAAGTCCCGGAAAGGAGCTGACAGGTGGTGGCAATGCCCCAA
CCAGTGGGGGTTGCGTCAGCAAACACAGTGCACACCACGCCACGTTGCCTGACAACGGGCCACAACTCCT
CATAAAGAGACAGCAACCAGGATTTATACAAGGAGGAGAAAATGAAAGCCATACGGGAAGCAATAGCATG
ATACAAAGGCATTAAAGCAGCGTATCCACATAGCGTAAAAGGAGCAACATAGTTAAGAATACCAGTCAAT
CTTTCACAAATTTTGTAATCCAGAGGTTGATTATCGATAAGCTTGATGATCTTCGATAACTTCGTATAGG
ATACTTTATACGAAGTTATTGCGATTCGGATAACTTCGTATAGCATACATTATACGAAGTTATCAAGGCC
GGCCAGGTTGGCGCGCCAACTAGCTAGCATGGAGAACACTGAAAACTCAGTGGATTCAAAATCCATTAAA
AATTTGGAACCAAAGATCATACATGGAAGCGAATCAATGGACTCTGGAATATCCCTGGACAACAGTTATA
AAATGGATTATCCTGAGATGGGTTTATGTATAATAATTAATAATAAGAATTTTCATAAAAGCACTGGAAT
GACATCTCGGTCTGGTACAGATGTCGATGCAGCAAACCTCAGGGAAACATTCAGAAACTTGAAATATGAA
GTCAGGAATAAAAATGATCTTACACGTGAAGAAATTGTGGAATTGATGCGTGATGTTTCTAAAGAAGATC
ACAGCAAAAGGAGCAGTTTTGTTTGTGTGCTTCTGAGCCATGGTGAAGAAGGAATAATTTTTGGAACAAA
TGGACCTGTTGACCTGAAAAAAATAACAAACTTTTTCAGAGGGGATCGTTGTAGAAGTCTAACTGGAAAA
CCCAAACTTTTCATTATTCAGGCCTGCCGTGGTACAGAACTGGACTGTGGCATTGAGACAGAAAATCTCT
ACTTCCAGAGTGGTGTTGATGATGACATGGCGTGTCATAAAATACCAGTGGAGGCCGACTTCTTGTATGC
ATACTCCACAGCACCTGGTTATTATTCTTGGCGAAATTCAAAGGATGGCTCCTGGTTCATCCAGTCGCTT
TGTGCCATGCTGAAACAGTATGCCGACAAGCTTGAATTTATGCACATTCTTACCCGGGTTAACCGAAAGG
TGGCAACAGAATTTGAGTCCTTTTCCTTTGACGCTACTTTTCATGCAAAGAAACAGATTCCATGTATTGT
TTCCATGCTCACAAAAGAACTCTATTTTTATCACTCCGGAAGCGGAGAGGGCAGAGGAAGTCTTCTAACA
TGCGGTGACGTGGAGGAGAATCCCGGCCCTGGCGAGAGCCTTTTCAAGGGCCCGAGGGACTACAACCCGA
TCTCCAGCACCATCTGTCACCTGACCAACGAGAGCGACGGTCACACCACTAGTCTGTACGGCATCGGCTT
CGGCCCCTTCATCATCACCAACAAGCATCTGTTCAGGAGGAATAACGGCACACTGCTGGTGCAAAGCCTG
CACGGCGTGTTCAAAGTGAAGAACACAACCACCCTGCAACAGCACCTGATCGACGGCAGGGACATGATTA
TCATCAGGATGCCCAAGGACTTCCCCCCCTTTCCCCAGAAACTGAAGTTCAGGGAGCCACAAAGGGAGGA
GCGAATCTGCCTGGTGACCACCAACTTCCAGACCAAGTCCATGAGCAGCATGGTCTCTGATACCAGCTGC
ACCTTCCCCAGCAGCGACGGCATCTTCTGGAAGCACTGGATTCAGACGAAGGATGGCCAATGCGGCAGCC
CATTGGTGAGCACTAGGGACGGCTTCATCGTGGGCATCCACAGCGCCAGCAATTTTACCAATACCAACAA
CTACTTCACGAGCGTGCCGAAAAACTTCATGGAGCTGTTGACCAATCAAGAGGCGCAGCAGTGGGTGAGC
GGCTGGAGGCTGAACGCCGACAGCGTTCTTTGGGGCGGACATAAGGTGTTCATGGTCAAGCCCGAGGAAC
CCTTCCAGCCCGTTAAGGAAGCCACTCAGCTTTGATGTACAAGTAAGAATTCCTTGGGCCCCCTCGAAGG
TACGTTGCGTTATTTAAATTTGGCGCGCCAAATAACTTCGTATAAAGTATCCTATACGAAGTTATTGCGA
TTCGGATAACTTCGTATAATGTATGCTATACGAAGTTATCGACGTCGACTAGAGGATCCCCGGGTACCGA
GCTCGAATTCGGGGCCGCGGAGGCTGGATCGGTCCCGGTGTCTTCTATGGAGGTCAAAACAGCGTGGATG
GCGTCTCCAGGCGATCTGACGGTTCACTAAACGAGCTCTGCTTATATAGGCCTCCCACCGTACACGCCTA
CCTCGACCCGGGTACCGAGCTCGACTTTCACTTTTCT
Features (pLannotate 1.2.2; 22 found; start..end, strand, type, name):
    240..285     +  promoter       TRE3GV promoter (fragment): 3rd-generation Tet-responsive promoter that can be activated by binding of Tet-On® 3G, optimized for retroviral and lentiviral vectors
    383..523     +  repeat_region  AAV2 ITR: inverted terminal repeat of adeno-associated virus serotype 2 inverted
    528..579     -  misc_feature   bom (fragment): basis of mobility region from pBR322
    598..1053    +  rep_origin     f1 ori (sequence partly withheld): f1 bacteriophage origin of replication; arrow indicates direction of (+) strand synthesis
   1054..1103    -  misc_feature   bom (fragment): basis of mobility region from pBR322
   1205..1240    -  CDS            rop (fragment): Rop protein, which maintains plasmids at low copy number; rop
   1335..1439    +  promoter       AmpR promoter: bla
   1440..2300    +  CDS            AmpR: β-lactamase; bla; confers resistance to ampicillin, carbenicillin, and related antibiotics
   2471..3059    +  rep_origin     ori: high-copy-number ColE1/pMB1/pBR322/pUC origin of replication
   3132..3159    +  repeat_region  AAV2 ITR (fragment): inverted terminal repeat of adeno-associated virus serotype 2 inverted
   3188..3215    +  repeat_region  AAV2 ITR (fragment): inverted terminal repeat of adeno-associated virus serotype 2 inverted
   3273..3480    -  polyA_signal   bGH poly(A) signal: bovine growth hormone polyadenylation signal
   3521..4109    -  misc_feature   WPRE: woodchuck hepatitis virus posttranscriptional regulatory element
   4133..4166    +  protein_bind   lox2272: Cre-mediated recombination occurs in the 8-bp core sequence (GGATACTT). lox2272 sites are compatible with each other, but incompatible with loxP or loxN sites (Lee and Saito, 1988). Cre recombinase
   4177..4210    +  protein_bind   loxP: Cre-mediated recombination occurs in the 8-bp core sequence (GCATACAT). Cre recombinase
   4246..5091    +  CDS            CASP3: CASP3_HUMAN - Also known as CPP32. Experimental evidence at protein level: Swiss-Prot protein existence level 1. Involved in the activation cascade of caspases responsible for apoptosis execution (PubMed:7596430). At the onset of apoptosis it proteolytically cleaves poly(ADP-ribose) polymerase (PARP) at a '216- Asp-|-Gly-217' bond (PubMed:7774019). Cleaves and activates sterol regulatory element binding proteins (SREBPs) between the basic helix- loop-helix leucine zipper domain and the membrane attachment domain. Cleaves and activates caspase-6, -7 and -9 (PubMed:7596430). Involved in the clea
   5158..5859    +  CDS            POLG_TEV (fragment): Experimental evidence at protein level: Swiss-Prot protein existence level 1. [Nuclear inclusion protein A]: has RNA-binding and proteolytic activities. From Tobacco etch virus (TEV).
   5929..5962    -  protein_bind   lox2272: Cre-mediated recombination occurs in the 8-bp core sequence (GGATACTT). lox2272 sites are compatible with each other, but incompatible with loxP or loxN sites (Lee and Saito, 1988). Cre recombinase
   5973..6006    -  protein_bind   loxP: Cre-mediated recombination occurs in the 8-bp core sequence (GCATACAT). Cre recombinase
   6016..6047    -  misc_feature   MCS (fragment): pUC18/19 multiple cloning site
   6141..6179    -  promoter       minimal CMV promoter: human cytomegalovirus (CMV) immediate early promoter
   6197..226     -  protein_bind   tetracycline response element (fragment) (across the origin): contains seven copies of the tetracycline operator tetO tetracycline repressor TetR
