[The description below was written by a language model from this plasmid's Addgene catalogue record and pLannotate feature annotations shown in this document.]
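Description:
pAAV-TRE-DIO-proCaspase-3-TEVp is an adeno-associated virus transfer plasmid for packaging a recombinant AAV genome that ablates cells only when two conditions are met: a tetracycline-controlled transactivator is present, and Cre recombinase is present. In bacteria it is maintained through a high-copy ColE1/pUC-type origin and selected with ampicillin via the bla gene. An f1 phage origin is also present in the backbone. AAV2 inverted terminal repeats flank the expression cassette and provide the signals for genome replication and encapsidation. One ITR is annotated in full and the other only as short fragments, which is common for sequence-derived annotation of these repeat-rich elements.

The cassette lies on the minus strand of the record. A tetracycline response element of tetO repeats is coupled to a minimal CMV promoter, giving little transcription unless a tTA/rtTA-type activator binds. Downstream is a double-floxed inverted open reading frame (DIO) arrangement, in which paired lox2272 and loxP sites in opposing orientation bracket the coding region. That region is annotated on the opposite strand to the promoter, so it is antisense until Cre inverts and locks it. The payload consists of human procaspase-3 (CASP3) followed by the tobacco etch virus protease domain. The annotation does not identify the short sequence separating the two coding regions. In designs of this type, the procaspase is typically engineered to be cleaved and activated by the co-expressed TEVp, triggering cell-autonomous apoptosis, although the record does not detail that modification. A WPRE and bovine growth hormone polyadenylation signal follow to enhance transcript stability and 3′ end processing. The associated publication describes the construct as part of an intersectional AAV system for manipulating defined neuronal populations in mice.
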