Addgene plasmid #166607: pAAV-TRE-DIO-proCaspase-3-TEVp
Purpose: Encodes Cre-dependent procaspase 3 and TEVp under control of the TRE
Depositing lab: Martin Myers. Depositing organization: University of Michigan. Publication: tTARGIT AAVs mediate the sensitive and flexible manipulation of intersectional neuronal populations in mice. Sabatini PV, Wang J, Rupp AC, Affinati AH, Flak JN, Li C, Olson DP, Myers MG Jr. Elife. 2021 Mar 11;10. pii: 66835. doi: 10.7554/eLife.66835. PubMed 33704065.
Backbone
  Vector backbone: AAV
  Vector type: AAV
Growth in bacteria
  Bacterial resistance: Ampicillin, 100 μg/mL
  Growth temperature: 37°C
  Growth strain: NEB Stable
  Copy number: High Copy
Gene/Insert
  Gene/Insert name: procaspase3- TEVp
  Species: Synthetic
  Promoter: tetracycline response element
  Cloning method: Restriction Enzyme; 5′ cloning site Unknown (unknown if destroyed)
Terms and licenses: Academic/Nonprofit Terms; Industry Terms: Not Available to Industry
How to cite: pAAV-TRE-DIO-proCaspase-3-TEVp was a gift from Martin Myers (Addgene plasmid # 166607 ; http://n2t.net/addgene:166607 ; RRID:Addgene_166607)
